Addgene plasmid #66021: B0033m_BC
Purpose: MoClo Basic Part: RBS - Weiss RBS, low strength. Modified from Bba_B0033 to adjust spacing in MC system. [B:B0033m:C]
Depositing lab: Douglas Densmore. Depositing organization: Boston University Main Campus. Publication: CIDAR MoClo: Improved MoClo Assembly Standard and New E. coli Part Library Enable Rapid Combinatorial Design for Synthetic and Traditional Biology. Iverson SV, Haddock TL, Beal J, Densmore DM. ACS Synth Biol. 2016 Jan 15;5(1):99-103. doi: 10.1021/acssynbio.5b00124. Epub 2015 Nov 4. PubMed 26479688.
Backbone
  Vector backbone: DVA
  Vector type: Synthetic Biology
Growth in bacteria
  Bacterial resistance: Ampicillin, 100 μg/mL
  Growth temperature: 37°C
  Growth strain: DH5alpha
  Copy number: Unknown
Gene/Insert
  Gene/Insert name: RBS (alt name: Basic Part - RBS)
  Species: Synthetic
  Cloning method: Unknown
Terms and licenses: Academic/Nonprofit Terms; Industry Terms: Not Available to Industry
How to cite: B0033m_BC was a gift from Douglas Densmore (Addgene plasmid # 66021 ; http://n2t.net/addgene:66021 ; RRID:Addgene_66021)
