[The description below was written by a language model from this plasmid's Addgene catalogue record and pLannotate feature annotations shown in this document.]
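Description:
B0033m_BC is a small (about 2.1 kb) synthetic-biology plasmid that serves as a Level 0 "basic part" in the CIDAR MoClo library for E. coli, a modular cloning system for hierarchical, combinatorial assembly of genetic devices. It is built on the DVA destination vector backbone. It replicates in E. coli from a high-copy ColE1/pMB1/pUC-type origin, although the catalogue lists the copy number as unknown. Selection is with ampicillin through a β-lactamase (AmpR) gene driven by its native bla promoter.

The payload is a single short synthetic part: a low-strength ribosome binding site from the Weiss RBS series, derived from the BioBrick part B0033 and modified to adjust spacing so that it works properly within the MoClo assembly format. The "BC" in the name and the [B:B0033m:C] notation indicate that the part is flanked by the B and C fusion sites. In MoClo these sites define the part's position and orientation, so the RBS joins downstream of a promoter part and upstream of a coding-sequence part when a transcriptional unit is assembled.

The automated feature table does not annotate the RBS itself, which is too short to be picked up. It does detect a BioBrick prefix and suffix lying close together across the origin of the circular map, consistent with a very small insert sitting between them, and a putative bacterial terminator just before the prefix that likely insulates the cloning site from backbone transcription. The plasmid is not an expression construct. It is a storage and donor vector for supplying a weak translation initiation element when tuning gene expression levels in assembled circuits.
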