Features (pLannotate 1.2.2; 6 found; start..end, strand, type, name):
     36..56      +  misc_feature   BioBrick suffix: universal suffix for all parts
    233..821     -  rep_origin     ori: high-copy-number ColE1/pMB1/pBR322/pUC origin of replication
    992..1852    -  CDS            AmpR: β-lactamase; bla; confers resistance to ampicillin, carbenicillin, and related antibiotics
   1853..1957    -  promoter       AmpR promoter: bla
   2047..2090    -  terminator     bacterial terminator: putative bacterial transcription terminator
   2093..2114    +  misc_feature   BioBrick prefix: BioBrick prefix for parts that do not start with "ATG"
>Addgene plasmid #66021 | B0033m_BC | depositor full sequence | sequence record 114150 | B0033m_BC sequence 2128 bps
TACTAGAGTCACACAGGACTACTAAATGAGAGACCTACTAGTAGCGGCCGCTGCAGGCTTCCTCGCTCAC
TGACTCGCTGCGCTCGGTCGTTCGGCTGCGGCGAGCGGTATCAGCTCACTCAAAGGCGGTAATACGGTTA
TCCACAGAATCAGGGGATAACGCAGGAAAGAACATGTGAGCAAAAGGCCAGCAAAAGGCCAGGAACCGTA
AAAAGGCCGCGTTGCTGGCGTTTTTCCACAGGCTCCGCCCCCCTGACGAGCATCACAAAAATCGACGCTC
AAGTCAGAGGTGGCGAAACCCGACAGGACTATAAAGATACCAGGCGTTTCCCCCTGGAAGCTCCCTCGTG
CGCTCTCCTGTTCCGACCCTGCCGCTTACCGGATACCTGTCCGCCTTTCTCCCTTCGGGAAGCGTGGCGC
TTTCTCATAGCTCACGCTGTAGGTATCTCAGTTCGGTGTAGGTCGTTCGCTCCAAGCTGGGCTGTGTGCA
CGAACCCCCCGTTCAGCCCGACCGCTGCGCCTTATCCGGTAACTATCGTCTTGAGTCCAACCCGGTAAGA
CACGACTTATCGCCACTGGCAGCAGCCACTGGTAACAGGATTAGCAGAGCGAGGTATGTAGGCGGTGCTA
CAGAGTTCTTGAAGTGGTGGCCTAACTACGGCTACACTAGAAGAACAGTATTTGGTATCTGCGCTCTGCT
GAAGCCAGTTACCTTCGGAAAAAGAGTTGGTAGCTCTTGATCCGGCAAACAAACCACCGCTGGTAGCGGT
GGTTTTTTTGTTTGCAAGCAGCAGATTACGCGCAGAAAAAAAGGATCTCAAGAAGATCCTTTGATCTTTT
CTACGGGGTCTGACGCTCAGTGGAACGAAAACTCACGTTAAGGGATTTTGGTCATGAGATTATCAAAAAG
GATCTTCACCTAGATCCTTTTAAATTAAAAATGAAGTTTTAAATCAATCTAAAGTATATATGAGTAAACT
TGGTCTGACAGTTACCAATGCTTAATCAGTGAGGCACCTATCTCAGCGATCTGTCTATTTCGTTCATCCA
TAGTTGCCTGACTCCCCGTCGTGTAGATAACTACGATACGGGAGGGCTTACCATCTGGCCCCAGTGCTGC
AATGATACCGCGCGACCCACGCTCACCGGCTCCAGATTTATCAGCAATAAACCAGCCAGCCGGAAGGGCC
GAGCGCAGAAGTGGTCCTGCAACTTTATCCGCCTCCATCCAGTCTATTAATTGTTGCCGGGAAGCTAGAG
TAAGTAGTTCGCCAGTTAATAGTTTGCGCAACGTTGTTGCCATTGCTACAGGCATCGTGGTGTCACGCTC
GTCGTTTGGTATGGCTTCATTCAGCTCCGGTTCCCAACGATCAAGGCGAGTTACATGATCCCCCATGTTG
TGCAAAAAAGCGGTTAGCTCCTTCGGTCCTCCGATCGTTGTCAGAAGTAAGTTGGCCGCAGTGTTATCAC
TCATGGTTATGGCAGCACTGCATAATTCTCTTACTGTCATGCCATCCGTAAGATGCTTTTCTGTGACTGG
TGAGTACTCAACCAAGTCATTCTGAGAATAGTGTATGCGGCGACCGAGTTGCTCTTGCCCGGCGTCAATA
CGGGATAATACCGCGCCACATAGCAGAACTTTAAAAGTGCTCATCATTGGAAAACGTTCTTCGGGGCGAA
AACTCTCAAGGATCTTACCGCTGTTGAGATCCAGTTCGATGTAACCCACTCGTGCACCCAACTGATCTTC
AGCATCTTTTACTTTCACCAGCGTTTCTGGGTGAGCAAAAACAGGAAGGCAAAATGCCGCAAAAAAGGGA
ATAAGGGCGACACGGAAATGTTGAATACTCATACTCTTCCTTTTTCAATATTATTGAAGCATTTATCAGG
GTTATTGTCTCATGAGCGGATACATATTTGAATGTATTTAGAAAAATAAACAAATAGGGGTTCCGCGCAC
ATTTCCCCGAAAAGTGCCACCTGACGTCTAAGAAACCATTATTATCATGACATTAACCTATAAAAATAGG
CGTATCACGAGGCAGAATTTCAGATAAAAAAAATCCTTAGCTTTCGCTAAGGATGATTTCTGGAATTCGC
GGCCGCTTCTAGAGACTAGTGGGTCTCA
