>Addgene plasmid #66021 | B0033m_BC | addgene partial sequence | sequence record 114149 | MoCloR 5'-gccacctgacgtctaagaaacc-3'
ATAGGCGTATCACGAGGCAGAATTTCAGATAAAAAAAATCCTTAGCTTTCGCTAAGGATGATTTCTGGAA
TTCGCGGCCGCTTCTAGAGACTAGTGGGTCTCATACTAGAGTCACACAGGACTACTAAATGAGAGACCTA
CTAGTAGCGGCCGCTGCAGGCTTCCTCGCTCACTGACTCGCTGCGCTCGGTCGTTCGGCTGCGGCGAGCG
GTATCAGCTCACTCAAAGGCGGTAATACGGTTATCCACAGAATCAGGGGATAACGCAGGAAAGAACATGT
GAGCAAAAGGCCAGCAAAAGGCCAGGAACCGTAAAAAGGCCGCGTTGCTGGCGTTTTTCCACAGGCTCCG
CCCCCCTGACGAGCATCACAAAAATCGACGCTCAAGTCAGAGGTGGCGAAACCCGACAGGACTATAAAGA
TACCAGGCGTTTCCCCCTGGAAGCTCCCTCGTGCGCTCTCCTGTTCCGACCCTGCCGCTTACCGGATACC
TGTCCGCCTTTCTCCCTTCGGGAAGCGTGGCGCTTTCTCATAGCTCACGCTGTAGGTATCTCAGTTCGGT
GTAGGTCGTTCGCTCCAAGCTGGGCTGTGTGCACGAACCCCCCGTTCAGCCCGACCGCTGCGCCTTATCC
GGTAACTATCGTCTTGAGTCCAACCCGGTAAGACACGACTTATCGCCACTGGCAGCAGCCACTGGTAACA
GGATTAGCAGAGCGAGGTATGTAGGCGGTGCTACAGAGTTCTTGAAGTGGTGGCCTAACTACGGCTACAC
TAGAAGAACAGTATTTGGTATCTGCGCTCTGCTGAAGCCAGTTACCTTCGGAA
